Addgene plasmid #80755: pE-SUMO CRYGD
Purpose: Expression of human gamma D-crystallin in E. coli
Depositing lab: Larry David. Depositing organization: Oregon Health & Science University. Publication: Measurement of absolute abundance of crystallins in human and αA N101D transgenic mouse lenses using (15)N-labeled crystallin standards. Halverson-Kolkind KA, Caputo N, Lampi KJ, Srivastava O, David LL. Exp Eye Res. 2024 Nov;248:110115. doi: 10.1016/j.exer.2024.110115. Epub 2024 Oct 3. PubMed 39368693.
Backbone
  Vector backbone: pE-SUMO
  Backbone manufacturer: LifeSensors
  Backbone size w/o insert (bp): 5761
  Vector type: Bacterial Expression
Growth in bacteria
  Bacterial resistance: Ampicillin, 100 μg/mL
  Growth temperature: 37°C
  Growth strain: DH5alpha
  Copy number: Unknown
Gene/Insert
  Gene/Insert name: CRYGD
  Species: H. sapiens (human)
  Insert size (bp): 522
  GenBank ID: HQ258094
  Entrez Gene: CRYGD (a.k.a. CACA, CCA3, CCP, CRYG4, CTRCT4, PCC, cry-g-D)
  Promoter: T7
  Tag / fusion protein: 6xHIS (N terminal on insert); Smt3 SUMO (N terminal on insert)
  Cloning method: Restriction Enzyme; 5′ cloning site BsaI (destroyed during cloning); 3′ cloning site XbaI (destroyed during cloning)
  Sequencing primers: 5′ T7; 3′ T7 terminator
Resource information
  A portion of this plasmid was derived from a plasmid made by: DNASU HsCD00404130
Terms and licenses: Academic/Nonprofit Terms; Industry Terms: Not Available to Industry
Depositor comments: Expresses well as a N-terminal SUMO tagged protein with a 6XHis tag on the N-terminus for purification. The N-terminal Met was removed from the gamma D sequence so it matched the sequence of the mature protein. However, the SUMO tag is resistant to ulp1 SUMO protease cleavage.
How to cite: pE-SUMO CRYGD was a gift from Larry David (Addgene plasmid # 80755 ; http://n2t.net/addgene:80755 ; RRID:Addgene_80755)
