[The description below was written by a language model from this plasmid's Addgene catalogue record and pLannotate feature annotations shown in this document.]
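Description:
pE-SUMO CRYGD is a bacterial expression plasmid for producing human gamma D-crystallin (CRYGD), a major structural protein of the eye lens, in E. coli. It is built on the commercial pE-SUMO backbone, a pET-style vector. It carries a ColE1/pMB1-type origin together with the rop gene and bom region from pBR322, so copy number is probably moderated rather than high, although the record lists it as unknown. An f1 phage origin is also present, and selection is by ampicillin through the β-lactamase gene. Two short tetracycline-resistance fragments flank the lacI region. These appear to be non-functional backbone remnants.

Expression is driven by a T7 promoter followed by a lac operator and the T7 gene 10 ribosome binding site, with a T7 terminator downstream. The plasmid-borne lacI gene supplies repressor, so transcription is held off until IPTG is added in a host that provides T7 RNA polymerase. The open reading frame encodes an N-terminal 6xHis tag for affinity purification, then the yeast Smt3 SUMO domain, fused directly to the CRYGD coding sequence. The crystallin's initiator methionine was removed so that the sequence after the tag matches the mature protein. The insert was cloned between BsaI and XbaI sites, both of which were destroyed. The annotated His and T7 gene 10-derived fragments downstream of CRYGD look like vector sequence and are not described as part of the product.

The depositor notes that the fusion expresses well, but that its SUMO tag resists cleavage by Ulp1 SUMO protease. The associated publication concerns isotope-labelled crystallin standards for measuring the absolute abundance of lens crystallins.
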