Features (pLannotate 1.2.2; 20 found; start..end, strand, type, name):
     21..39      +  promoter       T7 promoter: promoter for bacteriophage T7 RNA polymerase
     40..64      +  protein_bind   lac operator: The lac repressor binds to the lac operator to inhibit transcription in E. coli. This inhibition can be relieved by adding lactose or isopropyl-β-D-thiogalactopyranoside (IPTG). lac repressor encoded by lacI
     79..101     +  RBS            RBS: efficient ribosome binding site from bacteriophage T7 gene 10 (Olins and Rangwala, 1989)
    144..431     +  CDS            SUMO: cleavable ubiquitin-like protein tag; S. cerevisiae SMT3 (truncated and modified); modified to prevent cleavage by eukaryotic SUMO proteases
    432..950     +  CDS            CRYGD: CRGD_HUMAN - Also known as CRYG4. Experimental evidence at protein level: Swiss-Prot protein existence level 1. Crystallins are the dominant structural components of the vertebrate eye lens. From Homo sapiens (Human).
   1006..1023    +  CDS            9xHis (fragment): 9xHis affinity tag
   1033..1082    +  CDS            SET1 (fragment): solubility-enhancement tag derived from T7 phage gene 10B
   1090..1137    +  terminator     T7 terminator: transcription terminator for bacteriophage T7 RNA polymerase
   1174..1629    +  rep_origin     f1 ori (sequence partly withheld): f1 bacteriophage origin of replication; arrow indicates direction of (+) strand synthesis
   1656..1760    +  promoter       AmpR promoter: bla
   1761..2621    +  CDS            AmpR: β-lactamase; bla; confers resistance to ampicillin, carbenicillin, and related antibiotics
   2792..3380    +  rep_origin     ori: high-copy-number ColE1/pMB1/pBR322/pUC origin of replication
   3566..3708    -  misc_feature   bom: basis of mobility region from pBR322
   3810..4001    -  CDS            rop: Rop protein, which maintains plasmids at low copy number; rop
   4018..4398    +  CDS            YPB1_ECOLX: Protein predicted: Swiss-Prot protein existence level 4. From Escherichia coli.
   4470..4761    -  CDS            TcR (fragment): tetracycline efflux protein; tet; confers resistance to tetracycline
   4776..4797    -  protein_bind   CAP binding site: CAP binding activates transcription in the presence of cAMP. E. coli catabolite activator protein
   4810..5892    -  CDS            lacI: lac repressor; lacI; The lac repressor binds to the lac operator to inhibit transcription in E. coli. This inhibition can be relieved by adding lactose or isopropyl-β-D-thiogalactopyranoside (IPTG).
   5893..5970    -  promoter       lacI promoter: lacI
   5978..6257    -  CDS            TcR (fragment): tetracycline efflux protein; tet; confers resistance to tetracycline
>Addgene plasmid #80755 | pE-SUMO CRYGD | depositor full sequence | sequence record 153570 | Full plasmid sequence
AGATCTCGATCCCGCGAAATTAATACGACTCACTATAGGGGAATTGTGAGCGGATAACAATTCCCCTCTA
GAAATAATTTTGTTTAACTTTAAGAAGGAGATATACCATGGGTCATCACCATCATCATCACGGGTCCCTG
CAGGACTCAGAAGTCAATCAAGAAGCTAAGCCAGAGGTCAAGCCAGAAGTCAAGCCTGAGACTCACATCA
ATTTAAAGGTGTCCGATGGATCTTCAGAGATCTTCTTCAAGATCAAAAAGACCACTCCTTTAAGAAGGCT
GATGGAAGCGTTCGCTAAAAGACAGGGTAAGGAAATGGACTCCTTAAGATTCTTGTACGACGGTATTAGA
ATTCAAGCTGATCAGGCCCCTGAAGATTTGGACATGGAGGATAACGATATTATTGAGGCTCACCGCGAAC
AGATTGGAGGTGGGAAGATCACCCTCTACGAGGACCGGGGCTTCCAGGGCCGCCACTACGAATGCAGCAG
CGACCACCCCAACCTGCAGCCCTACTTGAGCCGCTGCAACTCGGCGCGCGTGGACAGCGGCTGCTGGATG
CTCTATGAGCAGCCCAACTACTCGGGCCTCCAGTACTTCCTGCGCCGCGGCGACTATGCCGACCACCAGC
AGTGGATGGGCCTCAGCGACTCGGTCCGCTCCTGCCGCCTCATCCCCCACTCTGGCTCTCACAGGATCAG
ACTCTATGAGAGGGAGGACTACAGAGGCCAGATGATAGAGTTCACTGAGGACTGCTCCTGTCTTCAGGAC
CGCTTCCGCTTCAATGAAATCCACTCCCTCAACGTGCTGGAGGGCTCCTGGGTCCTCTACGAGCTGTCCA
ACTACCGAGGACGGCAGTACCTGCTGATGCCAGGGGACTATAGGCGCTACCAGGACTGGGGGGCCACGAA
TGCCAGAGTGGGCTCTCTGAGGAGAGTCATAGATTTCTCCTAATCTAGAGGATCCGAATTCGAGCTCCGT
CGACAAGCTTGCGGCCGCACTCGAGCACCACCACCACCACCACTGAGATCCGGCTGCTAACAAAGCCCGA
AAGGAAGCTGAGTTGGCTGCTGCCACCGCTGAGCAATAACTAGCATAACCCCTTGGGGCCTCTAAACGGG
TCTTGAGGGGTTTTTTGCTGAAAGGAGGAACTATATCCGGATTGGCGAATGGG
[124 nt withheld, positions 1174-1297]
C
[91 nt withheld, positions 1299-1389]
A
[49 nt withheld, positions 1391-1439]
CCTTTGACGTTGGAGTCCACGTTCTTT
[37 nt withheld, positions 1467-1503]
ACCCTATCTCGGTCTATTCTTTTGATTTATAAGGGATTTTGCCGATTTCGGCCTATTGGTTAAAAAATGA
GCTGATTTAACAAAAATTTAACGCGAATTTTAACAAAATATTAACGTTTACAATTTCAGGTGGCACTTTT
CGGGGAAATGTGCGCGGAACCCCTATTTGTTTATTTTTCTAAATACATTCAAATATGTATCCGCTCATGA
GACAATAACCCTGATAAATGCTTCAATAATATTGAAAAAGGAAGAGTATGAGTATTCAACATTTCCGTGT
CGCCCTTATTCCCTTTTTTGCGGCATTTTGCCTTCCTGTTTTTGCTCACCCAGAAACGCTGGTGAAAGTA
AAAGATGCTGAAGATCAGTTGGGTGCACGAGTGGGTTACATCGAACTGGATCTCAACAGCGGTAAGATCC
TTGAGAGTTTTCGCCCCGAAGAACGTTTTCCAATGATGAGCACTTTTAAAGTTCTGCTATGTGGCGCGGT
ATTATCCCGTATTGACGCCGGGCAAGAGCAACTCGGTCGCCGCATACACTATTCTCAGAATGACTTGGTT
GAGTACTCACCAGTCACAGAAAAGCATCTTACGGATGGCATGACAGTAAGAGAATTATGCAGTGCTGCCA
TAACCATGAGTGATAACACTGCGGCCAACTTACTTCTGACAACGATCGGAGGACCGAAGGAGCTAACCGC
TTTTTTGCACAACATGGGGGATCATGTAACTCGCCTTGATCGTTGGGAACCGGAGCTGAATGAAGCCATA
CCAAACGACGAGCGTGACACCACGATGCCTGCAGCAATGGCAACAACGTTGCGCAAACTATTAACTGGCG
AACTACTTACTCTAGCTTCCCGGCAACAATTAATAGACTGGATGGAGGCGGATAAAGTTGCAGGACCACT
TCTGCGCTCGGCCCTTCCGGCTGGCTGGTTTATTGCTGATAAATCTGGAGCCGGTGAGCGTGGTTCTCGC
GGTATCATTGCAGCACTGGGGCCAGATGGTAAGCCCTCCCGTATCGTAGTTATCTACACGACGGGGAGTC
AGGCAACTATGGATGAACGAAATAGACAGATCGCTGAGATAGGTGCCTCACTGATTAAGCATTGGTAACT
GTCAGACCAAGTTTACTCATATATACTTTAGATTGATTTAAAACTTCATTTTTAATTTAAAAGGATCTAG
GTGAAGATCCTTTTTGATAATCTCATGACCAAAATCCCTTAACGTGAGTTTTCGTTCCACTGAGCGTCAG
ACCCCGTAGAAAAGATCAAAGGATCTTCTTGAGATCCTTTTTTTCTGCGCGTAATCTGCTGCTTGCAAAC
AAAAAAACCACCGCTACCAGCGGTGGTTTGTTTGCCGGATCAAGAGCTACCAACTCTTTTTCCGAAGGTA
ACTGGCTTCAGCAGAGCGCAGATACCAAATACTGTCCTTCTAGTGTAGCCGTAGTTAGGCCACCACTTCA
AGAACTCTGTAGCACCGCCTACATACCTCGCTCTGCTAATCCTGTTACCAGTGGCTGCTGCCAGTGGCGA
TAAGTCGTGTCTTACCGGGTTGGACTCAAGACGATAGTTACCGGATAAGGCGCAGCGGTCGGGCTGAACG
GGGGGTTCGTGCACACAGCCCAGCTTGGAGCGAACGACCTACACCGAACTGAGATACCTACAGCGTGAGC
TATGAGAAAGCGCCACGCTTCCCGAAGGGAGAAAGGCGGACAGGTATCCGGTAAGCGGCAGGGTCGGAAC
AGGAGAGCGCACGAGGGAGCTTCCAGGGGGAAACGCCTGGTATCTTTATAGTCCTGTCGGGTTTCGCCAC
CTCTGACTTGAGCGTCGATTTTTGTGATGCTCGTCAGGGGGGCGGAGCCTATGGAAAAACGCCAGCAACG
CGGCCTTTTTACGGTTCCTGGCCTTTTGCTGGCCTTTTGCTCACATGTTCTTTCCTGCGTTATCCCCTGA
TTCTGTGGATAACCGTATTACCGCCTTTGAGTGAGCTGATACCGCTCGCCGCAGCCGAACGACCGAGCGC
AGCGAGTCAGTGAGCGAGGAAGCGGAAGAGCGCCTGATGCGGTATTTTCTCCTTACGCATCTGTGCGGTA
TTTCACACCGCATATATGGTGCACTCTCAGTACAATCTGCTCTGATGCCGCATAGTTAAGCCAGTATACA
CTCCGCTATCGCTACGTGACTGGGTCATGGCTGCGCCCCGACACCCGCCAACACCCGCTGACGCGCCCTG
ACGGGCTTGTCTGCTCCCGGCATCCGCTTACAGACAAGCTGTGACCGTCTCCGGGAGCTGCATGTGTCAG
AGGTTTTCACCGTCATCACCGAAACGCGCGAGGCAGCTGCGGTAAAGCTCATCAGCGTGGTCGTGAAGCG
ATTCACAGATGTCTGCCTGTTCATCCGCGTCCAGCTCGTTGAGTTTCTCCAGAAGCGTTAATGTCTGGCT
TCTGATAAAGCGGGCCATGTTAAGGGCGGTTTTTTCCTGTTTGGTCACTGATGCCTCCGTGTAAGGGGGA
TTTCTGTTCATGGGGGTAATGATACCGATGAAACGAGAGAGGATGCTCACGATACGGGTTACTGATGATG
AACATGCCCGGTTACTGGAACGTTGTGAGGGTAAACAACTGGCGGTATGGATGCGGCGGGACCAGAGAAA
AATCACTCAGGGTCAATGCCAGCGCTTCGTTAATACAGATGTAGGTGTTCCACAGGGTAGCCAGCAGCAT
CCTGCGATGCAGATCCGGAACATAATGGTGCAGGGCGCTGACTTCCGCGTTTCCAGACTTTACGAAACAC
GGAAACCGAAGACCATTCATGTTGTTGCTCAGGTCGCAGACGTTTTGCAGCAGCAGTCGCTTCACGTTCG
CTCGCGTATCGGTGATTCATTCTGCTAACCAGTAAGGCAACCCCGCCAGCCTAGCCGGGTCCTCAACGAC
AGGAGCACGATCATGCGCACCCGTGGGGCCGCCATGCCGGCGATAATGGCCTGCTTCTCGCCGAAACGTT
TGGTGGCGGGACCAGTGACGAAGGCTTGAGCGAGGGCGTGCAAGATTCCGAATACCGCAAGCGACAGGCC
GATCATCGTCGCGCTCCAGCGAAAGCGGTCCTCGCCGAAAATGACCCAGAGCGCTGCCGGCACCTGTCCT
ACGAGTTGCATGATAAAGAAGACAGTCATAAGTGCGGCGACGATAGTCATGCCCCGCGCCCACCGGAAGG
AGCTGACTGGGTTGAAGGCTCTCAAGGGCATCGGTCGAGATCCCGGTGCCTAATGAGTGAGCTAACTTAC
ATTAATTGCGTTGCGCTCACTGCCCGCTTTCCAGTCGGGAAACCTGTCGTGCCAGCTGCATTAATGAATC
GGCCAACGCGCGGGGAGAGGCGGTTTGCGTATTGGGCGCCAGGGTGGTTTTTCTTTTCACCAGTGAGACG
GGCAACAGCTGATTGCCCTTCACCGCCTGGCCCTGAGAGAGTTGCAGCAAGCGGTCCACGCTGGTTTGCC
CCAGCAGGCGAAAATCCTGTTTGATGGTGGTTAACGGCGGGATATAACATGAGCTGTCTTCGGTATCGTC
GTATCCCACTACCGAGATATCCGCACCAACGCGCAGCCCGGACTCGGTAATGGCGCGCATTGCGCCCAGC
GCCATCTGATCGTTGGCAACCAGCATCGCAGTGGGAACGATGCCCTCATTCAGCATTTGCATGGTTTGTT
GAAAACCGGACATGGCACTCCAGTCGCCTTCCCGTTCCGCTATCGGCTGAATTTGATTGCGAGTGAGATA
TTTATGCCAGCCAGCCAGACGCAGACGCGCCGAGACAGAACTTAATGGGCCCGCTAACAGCGCGATTTGC
TGGTGACCCAATGCGACCAGATGCTCCACGCCCAGTCGCGTACCGTCTTCATGGGAGAAAATAATACTGT
TGATGGGTGTCTGGTCAGAGACATCAAGAAATAACGCCGGAACATTAGTGCAGGCAGCTTCCACAGCAAT
GGCATCCTGGTCATCCAGCGGATAGTTAATGATCAGCCCACTGACGCGTTGCGCGAGAAGATTGTGCACC
GCCGCTTTACAGGCTTCGACGCCGCTTCGTTCTACCATCGACACCACCACGCTGGCACCCAGTTGATCGG
CGCGAGATTTAATCGCCGCGACAATTTGCGACGGCGCGTGCAGGGCCAGACTGGAGGTGGCAACGCCAAT
CAGCAACGACTGTTTGCCCGCCAGTTGTTGTGCCACGCGGTTGGGAATGTAATTCAGCTCCGCCATCGCC
GCTTCCACTTTTTCCCGCGTTTTCGCAGAAACGTGGCTGGCCTGGTTCACCACGCGGGAAACGGTCTGAT
AAGAGACACCGGCATACTCTGCGACATCGTATAACGTTACTGGTTTCACATTCACCACCCTGAATTGACT
CTCTTCCGGGCGCTATCATGCCATACCGCGAAAGGTTTTGCGCCATTCGATGGTGTCCGGGATCTCGACG
CTCTCCCTTATGCGACTCCTGCATTAGGAAGCAGCCCAGTAGTAGGTTGAGGCCGTTGAGCACCGCCGCC
GCAAGGAATGGTGCATGCAAGGAGATGGCGCCCAACAGTCCCCCGGCCACGGGGCCTGCCACCATACCCA
CGCCGAAACAAGCGCTCATGAGCCCGAAGTGGCGAGCCCGATCTTCCCCATCGGTGATGTCGGCGATATA
GGCGCCAGCAACCGCACCTGTGGCGCCGGTGATGCCGGCCACGATGCGTCCGGCGTAGAGGATCG
