>Addgene plasmid #80755 | pE-SUMO CRYGD | addgene partial sequence | sequence record 153568 | T7 5'-TAATACGACTCACTATAGGG-3'
TCTAGAAATAATTTTGTTTAACTTTAAGAAGGAGATATACCATGGGTCATCACCATCATCATCACGGGTC
CCTGCAGGACTCAGAAGTCAATCAAGAAGCTAAGCCAGAGGTCAAGCCAGAAGTCAAGCCTGAGACTCAC
ATCAATTTAAAGGTGTCCGATGGATCTTCAGAGATCTTCTTCAAGATCAAAAAGACCACTCCTTTAAGAA
GGCTGATGGAAGCGTTCGCTAAAAGACAGGGTAAGGAAATGGACTCCTTAAGATTCTTGTACGACGGTAT
TAGAATTCAAGCTGATCAGGCCCCTGAAGATTTGGACATGGAGGATAACGATATTATTGAGGCTCACCGC
GAACAGATTGGAGGTGGGAAGATCACCCTCTACGAGGACCGGGGCTTCCAGGGCCGCCACTACGAATGCA
GCAGCGACCACCCCAACCTGCAGCCCTACTTGAGCCGCTGCAACTCGGCGCGCGTGGACAGCGGCTGCTG
GATGCTCTATGAGCAGCCCAACTACTCGGGCCTCCAGTACTTCC
