>Addgene plasmid #80755 | pE-SUMO CRYGD | addgene partial sequence | sequence record 153569 | T7term 5'-GCTAGTTATTGCTCAGCGG-3'
CTTCCTTTCGGGCTTTGTTAGCAGCCGGATCTCAGTGGTGGTGGTGGTGGTGCTCGAGTGCGGCCGCAAG
CTTGTCGACGGAGCTCGAATTCGGATCCTCTAGATTAGGAGAAATCTATGACTCTCCTCAGAGAGCCCAC
TCTGGCATTCGTGGCCCCCCAGTCCTGGTAGCGCCTATAGTCCCCTGGCATCAGCAGGTACTGCCGTCCT
CGGTAGTTGGACAGCTCGTAGAGGACCCAGGAGCCCTCCAGCACGTTGAGGGAGTGGATTTCATTGAAGC
GGAAGCGGTCCTGAAGACAGGAGCAGTCCTCAGTGAACTCTATCATCTGGCCTCTGTAGTCCTCCCTCTC
ATAGAGTCTGATCCTGTGAGAGCCAGAGTGGGGGATGAGGCGGCAGGAGCGGACCGAGTCGCTGAGGCCC
ATCCACTGCTGGTGGTCGGCATAGTCGCCGCGGCGCAGGAAGTACTGGAGGCCCGAGTAGTTGGGCTGCT
CATAGAGCATCCAGCAGCCGCTGTCCACGCGCGCCGAGTTGCAGCGGCTCAAGTAGGGCTGCAGGTTGGG
GTGGTCGCTGCTGCATTCGTAGTGGCGGCCCTGGAAGCCCCGGTCCTCGTAGAGGGTGATCTTCCCACCT
CCAATCTGTTCGCGGTGAGCCTCAATAATATCGTTATCCTCCATGTCCAAATCTTCAGGGGCCTGATCAG
CTTGAATTCTAATACCGTCGTACAAGAATCTTAAGGAGTCCATTTCCTTACCCTGTCTTTTAGCGAACGC
TTCCATCAGCCTTCTTAAAGGAGTGGTCTTTTTGATCTTGAAGAAGATCTCTGAAGATCCATCGGACACC
TTTAAATTGATGTGAGTCTCAGGCTTGACTTCTGGCTTGACCTCTGGCTTAGCTTCTTGATTGACTTCTG
AGTCCTGCAGGGACCCGTGATGATGATGGTGATGACCCATGGTATATCTCCTTCTTAAAGTTAAACAAAA
TTATTTCTAGAGGG
